Addgene plasmid #57738: Dendra2-Rad21-N-18
Purpose: Localization: Centromere, Excitation: 490 / 553, Emission: 507 / 573
Depositing lab: Michael Davidson. Depositing organization: Florida State University, Tallahassee.
Backbone
  Vector backbone: Dendra2-N1
  Backbone size w/o insert (bp): 4750
  Vector type: Mammalian Expression
  Selectable markers: Neomycin (select with G418)
Growth in bacteria
  Bacterial resistance: Kanamycin, 50 μg/mL
  Growth temperature: 37°C
  Growth strain: DH5alpha
  Copy number: High Copy
Gene/Insert
  Gene/Insert name: Rad21 (alt name: NM_006265.2)
  Species: H. sapiens (human)
  Entrez Gene: RAD21 (a.k.a. CDLS4, HR21, HRAD21, MCD1, MGS, NXP1, SCC1, hHR21)
  Promoter: CMV
  Tag / fusion protein: Dendra2 (C terminal on backbone)
  Cloning method: Unknown
  Sequencing primers: 5′ CMV-F; 3′ SV40pA-R
Terms and licenses: Academic/Nonprofit Terms; Industry Terms
Depositor comments: . Excitation = 490 / 553; Emission = 507 / 573
How to cite: Dendra2-Rad21-N-18 was a gift from Michael Davidson (Addgene plasmid # 57738 ; http://n2t.net/addgene:57738 ; RRID:Addgene_57738)
