[The description below was written by a language model from this plasmid's Addgene catalogue record.]
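Description:
Dendra2-Rad21-N-18 is a mammalian expression plasmid built on the Dendra2-N1 backbone (about 4.75 kb without the insert). It carries human RAD21 (also known as SCC1 or MCD1, reference transcript NM_006265.2), a core subunit of the cohesin complex. The CMV promoter drives strong constitutive transcription of the fusion in mammalian cells. In this N1-style arrangement, the gene of interest sits upstream of the fluorescent protein, so Dendra2 is fused to the C terminus of Rad21. The "18" in the name probably refers to the length of the linker between the two proteins, but the record does not say so. The listed 3′ sequencing primer implies an SV40 polyadenylation signal downstream of the fusion. The cloning method is recorded as unknown, and no feature table is provided, so other backbone elements cannot be confirmed.

The plasmid is maintained at high copy number in E. coli under kanamycin selection. A neomycin resistance marker allows G418 selection of stably transfected mammalian cells.

Dendra2 is a green-to-red photoconvertible fluorescent protein, which explains the paired spectral values in the record: excitation/emission of 490/507 nm before conversion and 553/573 nm after it. The stated purpose is as a localization marker, with the fusion annotated as labelling centromeres. This fits cohesin's role in holding sister chromatids together. The construct suits live-cell imaging of Rad21 distribution, and photoconversion allows a chosen subpopulation of the protein to be highlighted and followed over time.
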