>Addgene plasmid #57738 | Dendra2-Rad21-N-18 | addgene partial sequence | sequence record 147023 | SV40pA-R 5'-GAAATTTGTGATGCTATTGC-3'
TAACAAGTTAACAACAACAATTGCATTCATTTTATGTTTCAGGTTCAGGGGGAGGTGTGGGAGGTTTTTT
AAAGCAAGTAAAACCTCTACAAATGTGGTATGGCTGATTATGATCTAGAGTCGCGGCCGCTTACCACACC
TGGCTGGGCAGGGGGCTGTAGCGGGCCACGGCGTGCTCGTACAGCTTCACCTTGTTGTAGTCGCTGTCGT
TGCCCAGGATCTCGATGCGGTGGTCCACGAAGTGGGCGTCGGGCAGCTGCACCACCTTCTTGGCCTTGTA
GGTGGTCTTGAAGTCGCACAGGTAGTGGCCGCCGCCCTCCAGCAGCAGGGCCATGTTGATGTTGCCCACC
AGCAGGCCGTCGCGCACGTGCAGCTTCTCGGTGCTGGGCTCCCACTTCAGGGTCTTCTTCTGCATCACGG
GGCCGTTGGGGGGGAAGTTGGTGCCCTTGAAGCGCACGTTCTGGAAGAAGCAGTCGCCCTCCAGGCTGAT
GTCGCTGCGGATGGTGCAGATGCCCTTGTCCTCGAAGGTCATGGTGCGCTCCCAGCTGTAGCCCTCGGGG
AAGCTCTGCTTGAAGTAGTCGGGGATGTCCTCGGGGTACTTGGTGAACACCCGGTTGCCGTAGTGCACGG
CGGTGGTCAGGATGTCGTAGCTGAAGGGCAGGGGGGCGCCCTCCTTCACGGTCAGGTTGGCGGTCTGGGT
GCCCTCGTAGGGCTTGCCCTTGCCCTCGCCCTCGATCACGAAGGCGTGGCCGTTCACGTTGCCCTCCATG
TGCACCTTCACGCGCATGTCCTCCTTGATCAGGTTAATTCCCGGGGTGTTCATGGTGGCGACCGGTGGAT
CCCGGGCCCGCGGTACCCCACCACTGCCTCCGCGACTTATAATATGG
