>Addgene plasmid #57738 | Dendra2-Rad21-N-18 | addgene partial sequence | sequence record 149093 | Dendra2-R 5'-TGTCCTCCTTGATCAGGTTA-3'
CGGGCCCGCGGTACCCCACCACTGCCTCCGCGACTTATAATATGGAACCTTGGTCCAGGTGTTGCGATGA
TGTCACTGTACGGTTCTTCCTGTGTCAGCTCAATAGCTTGCTGCTTTTTAAGAACCAAGAAGCTGTAGAA
CTTTGCGGCAGCTTGTTTTCTGTTCGTATTTCGACATAACTCAAGCAAACTGATAGATTCAGCTCCAGTT
TTAGCAAGAGCACGCTGAAGACCATGAAGCATCTGCTGAGTCCTTTTGTTCCATCTTCTTTCTTCCTGAT
CTTGATCGCCCCCTGATGCATCTTCATCCTCTTCCTCTTCATCATCTTCTTTTTCCTTCTCTTTCTCCTT
CTCTTTTTCTGGCAGAAGTTCTAACTCTGGTATTAGCTGACAGATATTTGGAGGTTCTTCTGGGGGAAGC
TCTACAGGTGGTATTTCCATCTGCTCTACCTGCTGAGGAGGCATCACAGGCTCTGGGTCAATTTGTCCAG
CTTTTCGCTTAACTCCCTGAGGTGGTGGTGGAGGCATAGCTGACTCATCTATGTTTGTTCTGCTGGCCTC
CATCACTGACTCCTGGAGGCGGCTTGGCTCTTCAATAATGGGCTCATCGATAACATCACGCTGCTGATGC
TGCTGTTGCTGGTCCTCTCTAGGAACCTCTGGATTTTCAAATTCTTTGAGGAATTCATCCAAATTATCTG
CCTCTCCTCCTTTCCTCCTTTTTCTAAGGTCTTCTGGTACAAGCGGTGTAAGACAGCGTGTAA
